>Addgene plasmid #210510 | pAAV-cFOS-FRB-VP16-P2A-EGFP | addgene full sequence | sequence record 415565 | Addgene NGS Result
CTCGCGCGTTTCGGTGATGACGGTGAAAACCTCTGACACATGCAGCTCCCGGAGACGGTCACAGCTTGTC
TGTAAGCGGATGCCGGGAGCAGACAAGCCCGTCAGGGCGCGTCAGCGGGTGTTGGCGGGTGTCGGGGCTG
GCTTAACTATGCGGCATCAGAGCAGATTGTACTGAGAGTGCACCATTCGACGCTCTCCCTTATGCGACTC
CTGCATTAGGAAGCAGCCCAGTAGTAGGTTGAGGCCGTTGAGCACCGCCGCCGCAAGGAATGGTGCATGC
AAGGAGATGGCGCCCAACAGTCCCCCGGCCACGGGGCCTGCCACCATACCCACGCCGAAACAAGCGCTCA
TGAGCCCGAAGTGGCGAGCCCGATCTTCCCCATCGGTGATGTCGGCGATATAGGCGCCAGCAACCGCACC
TGTGGCGCCGGTGATGCCGGCCACGATGCGTCCGGCGTAGAGGATCTGGCTAGCGATGACCCTGCTGATT
GGTTCGCTGACCATTTCCGGGTGCGGGACGGCGTTACCAGAAACTCAGAAGGTTCGTCCAACCAAACCGA
CTCTGACGACAGTTTACGATAGAGATGATAGGGTCTGCTTCAGTAAGCCAGATGCTACACAATTAGGCTT
GTACATATTGTCGTTAGAACGCGGCTACAATTAATACATAACCTTATGTATCATACACATACGATTTAGG
TGACACTATAGAATACACGGAATTAATTCTAGCTGCGCGCTCGCTCGCTCACTGAGGCCGCCCGGGCAAA
GCCCGGGCGTCGGGCGACCTTTGGTCGCCCGGCCTCAGTGAGCGAGCGAGCGCGCAGAGAGGGAGTGGCC
AACTCCATCACTAGGGGTTCCTTGTAGTTAATGATTAACCCGCCATGCTACTTATCTACCTCGAGGGCAG
AGGAAGTCTTCTAACATGCGGTGACGTGGAGGAGAATCCCGGCCCTGCACCGGGATCCACCATGGTGAGC
AAGGGCGAGGAGCTGTTCACCGGGGTGGTGCCCATCCTGGTCGAGCTGGACGGTTAATTAAGCCAGACGG
CCGCAGCTTTCCTTTAGGAACAGAGGCTTCGAGCCTTTAAGGCTGCGTACTTGCTTCTCCTAATACCAGA
GACTCAAAAAAAAAAAAAAAAGTTCCAGATTGCTGGACAATGACCCGGGTCTCATCCCTTGACCCTGGGA
ACCGGGTCCACATTGAATCAGGTGCGAATGTTCGCTCGCCTTCTCTGCCTTTCCCGCCTCCCCTCCCCCG
GCCGCGGCCCCGGTTCCCCCCCTGCGCTGCACCCTCAGAGTTGGCTGCAGCCGGCGAGCTGTTCCCGTCA
ATCCCTCCCTCCTTTACACAGGATGTCCATATTAGGACATCTGCGTCAGCAGGTTTCCACGGCCGGTCCC
TGTTGTTCTGGGGGGGGACCATCTCCGAAATCCTACACGCGGAAGGTCTAGGAGACCCCCTAAGATCCCA
AATGTGAACACTCATAGGTGAAAGATGTATGCCAAGACGGGGGTTGAAAGCCTGGGGCGTAGAGTTGACG
ACAGAGCGCCCGCAGAGGGCCTTGGGGCGCGCTTCCCCCCCCTTCCAGTTCCGCCCAGTGACGTAGGAAG
TCCATCCATTCACAGCGCTTCTATAAAGGCGCCAGCTGAGGCGCCTACTACTCCAACCGCGACTGCAGCG
AGCAACTGAGAAGACTGGATAGAGCCGGCGGTTCCGCGAACGAGCAGTGACCGCGCTCCCACCCAGCTCT
GCTCTGCAGCTCCCACCAGTGTCTGGCCGCATCGATTCTAGAATTCGCTGTCTGCGAGGGCCAGCTGTTG
GGGTGAGTACTCCCTCTCAAAAGCGGGCATGACTTCTGCGCTAAGATTGTCAGTTTCCAAAAACGAGGAG
GATTTGATATTCACCTGGCCCGCGGTGATGCCTTTGAGGGTGGCCGCGTCCATCTGGTCAGAAAAGACAA
TCTTTTTGTTGTCAAGCTTGAGGTGTGGCAGGCTTGAGATCTGGCCATACACTTGAGTGACAATGACATC
CACTTTGCCTTTCTCTCCACAGGTGTCCACTCCCAGGTCCAACTGCAGCCCAAGCGGATCGGCCGCCACC
ATGGCTTCTCGAATCCTCTGGCATGAGATGTGGCATGAAGGCCTGGAAGAGGCATCTCGTTTGTACTTTG
GGGAAAGGAACGTGAAAGGCATGTTTGAGGTGCTGGAGCCCTTGCATGCTATGATGGAACGGGGCCCCCA
GACTCTGAAGGAAACATCCTTTAATCAGGCCTATGGTCGAGATTTAATGGAGGCCCAAGAGTGGTGCAGG
AAGTACATGAAATCAGGGAATGTCAAGGACCTCCTCCAAGCCTGGGACCTCTATTATCATGTGTTCCGAC
GAATCTCAAAGACTAGTGCGTACAGCCGCGCGCGTACGAAAAACAATTACGGGTCTACCATCGAGGGCCT
GCTCGATCTCCCGGACGACGACGCCCCCGAAGAGGCGGGGCTGGCGGCTCCGCGCCTGTCCTTTCTCCCC
GCGGGACACACGCGCAGACTATCGACGGCCCCCCCGACCGATGTCAGCCTGGGGGACGAGCTCCACTTAG
ACGGCGAGGACGTGGCGATGGCGCATGCCGACGCGCTAGACGATTTCGATCTGGACATGTTGGGGGACGG
GGATTCCCCGGGTCCGGGATTTACCCCCCACGACTCCGCCCCCTACGGCGCTCTGGATATGGCCGACTTC
GAGTTTGAGCAGATGTTTACCGATGCCCTTGGAATTGACGAGTACGGTGGGGGAAGCGGAGCTACTAACT
TCAGCCTGCTGAAGCAGGCTGGAGACGTGGAGGAGAACCCTGGACCTGAATTCGGGGTGAGCAAGGGCGA
GGAGCTGTTCACCGGGGTGGTGCCCATCCTGGTCGAGCTGGACGGCGACGTAAACGGCCACAAGTTCAGC
GTGTCCGGCGAGGGCGAGGGCGATGCCACCTACGGCAAGCTGACCCTGAAGTTCATCTGCACCACCGGCA
AGCTGCCCGTGCCCTGGCCCACCCTCGTGACCACCCTGACCTACGGCGTGCAGTGCTTCAGCCGCTACCC
CGACCACATGAAGCAGCACGACTTCTTCAAGTCCGCCATGCCCGAAGGCTACGTCCAGGAGCGCACCATC
TTCTTCAAGGACGACGGCAACTACAAGACCCGCGCCGAGGTGAAGTTCGAGGGCGACACCCTGGTGAACC
GCATCGAGCTGAAGGGCATCGACTTCAAGGAGGACGGCAACATCCTGGGGCACAAGCTGGAGTACAACTA
CAACAGCCACAACGTCTATATCATGGCCGACAAGCAGAAGAACGGCATCAAGGTGAACTTCAAGATCCGC
CACAACATCGAGGACGGCAGCGTGCAGCTCGCCGACCACTACCAGCAGAACACCCCCATCGGCGACGGCC
CCGTGCTGCTGCCCGACAACCACTACCTGAGCACCCAGTCCGCCCTGAGCAAAGACCCCAACGAGAAGCG
CGATCACATGGTCCTGCTGGAGTTCGTGACCGCCGCCGGGATCACTCTCGGCATGGACGAGCTGTACAAG
TGATAAGGATCTCGACTATCCGTACGACGTACCAGACTACGCACTCGACTAAGAATTATCCATCCATCAC
ACTGGCGGCCGGCCGCTCGAGCATGCATCTAGAGGGCCCTATTCTATAGTGTCACCTAAATGCTAGAGGA
TCTTTGTGAAGGAACCTTACTTCTGTGGTGTGACATAATTGGACAAACTACCTACAGAGATTTAAAGCTC
TAAGGTAAATATAAAATTTTTAAGTGTATAATGTGTTAAACTACTGATTCTAATTGTTTGTGTATTTTAG
ATTCCAACCTATGGAACTGATGAGCGGCCGCAAGCTTTAACAGCTTATCGATAATCAACCTCTGGATTAC
AAAATTTGTGAAAGATTGACTGGTATTCTTAACTATGTTGCTCCTTTTACGCTATGTGGATACGCTGCTT
TAATGCCTTTGTATCATGCTATTGCTTCCCGTATGGCTTTCATTTTCTCCTCCTTGTATAAATCCTGGTT
GCTGTCTCTTTATGAGGAGTTGTGGCCCGTTGTCAGGCAACGTGGCGTGGTGTGCACTGTGTTTGCTGAC
GCAACCCCCACTGGTTGGGGCATTGCCACCACCTGTCAGCTCCTTTCCGGGACTTTCGCTTTCCCCCTCC
CTATTGCCACGGCGGAACTCATCGCCGCCTGCCTTGCCCGCTGCTGGACAGGGGCTCGGCTGTTGGGCAC
TGACAATTCCGTGGTGTTGTCGGGGAAATCATCGTCCTTTCCTTGGCTGCTCGCCTGTGTTGCCACCTGG
ATTCTGCGCGGGACGTCCTTCTGCTACGTCCCTTCGGCCCTCAATCCAGCGGACCTTCCTTCCCGCGGCC
TGCTGCCGGCTCTGCGGCCTCTTCCGCGTCTTCGCCTTCGCCCTCAGACGAGTCGGATCTCCCTTTGGGC
CGCCTCCCCGCATCGATACCGTCGACTCGCTGATCAGCCTCGACTGTGCCTTCTAGTTGCCAGCCATCTG
TTGTTTGCCCCTCCCCCGTGCCTTCCTTGACCCTGGAAGGTGCCACTCCCACTGTCCTTTCCTAATAAAA
TGAGGAAATTGCATCGCATTGTCTGAGTAGGTGTCATTCTATTCTGGGGGGTGGGGTGGGGCAGGACAGC
AAGGGGGAGGATTGGGAAGACAATAGCAGGCATGCTGGGGATGCGGTGGGCTCTATGGCTTCTGAGGCGG
AAAGAACCAGCTGGGGCTCGACTAGAGCATGGCTACGTAGATAAGTAGCATGGCGGGTTAATCATTAACT
ACAAGGAACCCCTAGTGATGGAGTTGGCCACTCCCTCTCTGCGCGCTCGCTCGCTCACTGAGGCCGGGCG
ACCAAAGGTCGCCCGACGCCCGGGCGGCCTCAGTGAGCGAGCGAGCGCGCAGAGCTTTTTGCAAAAGCCT
AGGCCTCCAAAAAAGCCTCCTCACTACTTCTGGAATAGCTCAGAGGCCGAGGCGGCCTCGGCCTCTGCAT
AAATAAAAAAAATTAGTCAGCCATGGGGCGGAGAATGGGCGGAACTGGGCGGAGTTAGGGGCGGGATGGG
CGGAGTTAGGGGCGGGATGGGCGGAGTTAGGGGCGGGACTATGGTTGCTGACTAATTGAGATGCATGCTT
TGCATACTTCTGCCTGCTGGGGAGCCTGGGGACTTTCTACACCTGGTTGCTGACTAATTGAGATGCATGC
TTTGCATACTTCTGCCTGCTGGGGAGCCTGGGGACTTTCCACACCCTAACTGACACACATTCCACAGCTG
CATTAATGAATCGGCCAACGCGCGGGGAGAGGCGGTTTGCGTATTGGGCGCTCTTCCGCTTCCTCGCTCA
CTGACTCGCTGCGCTCGGTCGTTCGGCTGCGGCGAGCGGTATCAGCTCACTCAAAGGCGGTAATACGGTT
ATCCACAGAATCAGGGGATAACGCAGGAAAGAACATGTGAGCAAAAGGCCAGCAAAAGGCCAGGAACCGT
AAAAAGGCCGCGTTGCTGGCGTTTTTCCATAGGCTCCGCCCCCCTGACGAGCATCACAAAAATCGACGCT
CAAGTCAGAGGTGGCGAAACCCGACAGGACTATAAAGATACCAGGCGTTTCCCCCTGGAAGCTCCCTCGT
GCGCTCTCCTGTTCCGACCCTGCCGCTTACCGGATACCTGTCCGCCTTTCTCCCTTCGGGAAGCGTGGCG
CTTTCTCATAGCTCACGCTGTAGGTATCTCAGTTCGGTGTAGGTCGTTCGCTCCAAGCTGGGCTGTGTGC
ACGAACCCCCCGTTCAGCCCGACCGCTGCGCCTTATCCGGTAACTATCGTCTTGAGTCCAACCCGGTAAG
ACACGACTTATCGCCACTGGCAGCAGCCACTGGTAACAGGATTAGCAGAGCGAGGTATGTAGGCGGTGCT
ACAGAGTTCTTGAAGTGGTGGCCTAACTACGGCTACACTAGAAGAACAGTATTTGGTATCTGCGCTCTGC
TGAAGCCAGTTACCTTCGGAAAAAGAGTTGGTAGCTCTTGATCCGGCAAACAAACCACCGCTGGTAGCGG
TGGTTTTTTTGTTTGCAAGCAGCAGATTACGCGCAGAAAAAAAGGATCTCAAGAAGATCCTTTGATCTTT
TCTACGGGGTCTGACGCTCAGTGGAACGAAAACTCACGTTAAGGGATTTTGGTCATGAGATTATCAAAAA
GGATCTTCACCTAGATCCTTTTAAATTAAAAATGAAGTTTTAAATCAATCTAAAGTATATATGAGTAAAC
TTGGTCTGACAGTTACCAATGCTTAATCAGTGAGGCACCTATCTCAGCGATCTGTCTATTTCGTTCATCC
ATAGTTGCCTGACTCCCCGTCGTGTAGATAACTACGATACGGGAGGGCTTACCATCTGGCCCCAGTGCTG
CAATGATACCGCGAGACCCACGCTCACCGGCTCCAGATTTATCAGCAATAAACCAGCCAGCCGGAAGGGC
CGAGCGCAGAAGTGGTCCTGCAACTTTATCCGCCTCCATCCAGTCTATTAATTGTTGCCGGGAAGCTAGA
GTAAGTAGTTCGCCAGTTAATAGTTTGCGCAACGTTGTTGCCATTGCTACAGGCATCGTGGTGTCACGCT
CGTCGTTTGGTATGGCTTCATTCAGCTCCGGTTCCCAACGATCAAGGCGAGTTACATGATCCCCCATGTT
GTGCAAAAAAGCGGTTAGCTCCTTCGGTCCTCCGATCGTTGTCAGAAGTAAGTTGGCCGCAGTGTTATCA
CTCATGGTTATGGCAGCACTGCATAATTCTCTTACTGTCATGCCATCCGTAAGATGCTTTTCTGTGACTG
GTGAGTACTCAACCAAGTCATTCTGAGAATAGTGTATGCGGCGACCGAGTTGCTCTTGCCCGGCGTCAAT
ACGGGATAATACCGCGCCACATAGCAGAACTTTAAAAGTGCTCATCATTGGAAAACGTTCTTCGGGGCGA
AAACTCTCAAGGATCTTACCGCTGTTGAGATCCAGTTCGATGTAACCCACTCGTGCACCCAACTGATCTT
CAGCATCTTTTACTTTCACCAGCGTTTCTGGGTGAGCAAAAACAGGAAGGCAAAATGCCGCAAAAAAGGG
AATAAGGGCGACACGGAAATGTTGAATACTCATACTCTTCCTTTTTCAATATTATTGAAGCATTTATCAG
GGTTATTGTCTCATGAGCGGATACATATTTGAATGTATTTAGAAAAATAAACAAATAGGGGTTCCGCGCA
CATTTCCCCGAAAAGTGCCACCTGACGTCTAAGAAAACATTATTATCATGACATTAACCTATAAAAATAG
GCGTATCACGAGGCCCTTTCGT
Features (pLannotate 1.2.2; 26 found; start..end, strand, type, name):
      1..36      +  CDS            rop (fragment): Rop protein, which maintains plasmids at low copy number; rop
    138..186     +  misc_feature   bom (fragment): basis of mobility region from pBR322
    187..466     -  CDS            TcR (fragment): tetracycline efflux protein; tet; confers resistance to tetracycline
    694..712     +  promoter       SP6 promoter: promoter for bacteriophage SP6 RNA polymerase
    731..862     -  repeat_region  AAV2 ITR (fragment): inverted terminal repeat of adeno-associated virus serotype 2 inverted
    972..1033    +  CDS            VN155(I152L) (fragment): improved N-terminal fragment of mVenus for use in bimolecular fluorescence complementation (BiFC) (Kodama and Hu, 2010)
   1823..2052    +  intron         chimeric intron: chimera between introns from adenovirus and immunoglobulin heavy chain genes
   2113..2391    +  CDS            FRB*: T2098L mutant of FKBP-rapamycin binding domain of human FRAP binds synthetic ligands such as AP21967
   2548..2781    +  CDS            VP16 AD: transcriptional activation domain of herpes simplex virus protein VP16 (Triezenberg et al., 1988; Cousens et al., 1989); UL48
   2856..3573    +  CDS            EBFP (fragment): enhanced blue variant of GFP mammalian codon-optimized
   3683..3701    -  promoter       SP6 promoter: promoter for bacteriophage SP6 RNA polymerase
   3709..3783    +  CDS            small t antigen (fragment): SV40 (simian virus 40) small t antigen
   3785..3850    +  intron         small t intron: SV40 (simian virus 40) small t antigen intron
   3903..4491    +  misc_feature   WPRE: woodchuck hepatitis virus posttranscriptional regulatory element
   4524..4748    +  polyA_signal   bGH poly(A) signal: bovine growth hormone polyadenylation signal
   4752..4773    +  promoter       SV40 promoter (fragment): SV40 enhancer and early promoter
   4834..4925    +  repeat_region  AAV2 ITR (fragment): inverted terminal repeat of adeno-associated virus serotype 2 inverted
   4925..4954    -  repeat_region  AAV2 ITR (fragment): inverted terminal repeat of adeno-associated virus serotype 2 inverted
   4972..5107    -  rep_origin     SV40 ori: SV40 origin of replication
   5128..5148    -  rep_origin     SV40 ori (fragment): SV40 origin of replication
   5152..5223    -  promoter       SV40 promoter (fragment): SV40 enhancer and early promoter
   5224..5295    -  promoter       SV40 promoter (fragment): SV40 enhancer and early promoter
   5315..5371    -  CDS            lacI (fragment): lac repressor; lacI; The lac repressor binds to the lac operator to inhibit transcription in E. coli. This inhibition can be relieved by adding lactose or isopropyl-β-D-thiogalactopyranoside (IPTG).
   5554..6142    -  rep_origin     ori: high-copy-number ColE1/pMB1/pBR322/pUC origin of replication
   6313..7173    -  CDS            AmpR: β-lactamase; bla; confers resistance to ampicillin, carbenicillin, and related antibiotics
   7174..7278    -  promoter       AmpR promoter: bla
