[The description below was written by a language model from this plasmid's Addgene catalogue record and pLannotate feature annotations shown in this document.]
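Description:
pAAV-cFOS-FRB-VP16-P2A-EGFP is a 7,372 bp AAV transfer plasmid on a pUC-type backbone, intended for mammalian expression and, according to the record, used in rat hippocampal neurons. It is propagated in E. coli through a high-copy ColE1/pUC origin and selected with ampicillin via the β-lactamase gene and its native promoter. The backbone also carries inactive remnants of older vectors (fragments of rop, bom, the tetracycline resistance gene and lacI), plus an SV40 origin and promoter fragments lying outside the viral cassette.

The expression cassette sits between AAV2 inverted terminal repeats, which are annotated only as fragments and which allow the intervening DNA to be packaged into recombinant AAV particles when helper functions are supplied. The catalogue lists the cFos promoter, an activity-responsive immediate-early gene promoter. The automated annotation does not label it, though an unannotated stretch upstream of a chimeric intron is the likely location. Downstream lies the 1,551 bp insert: FRB (annotated as the T2098L FRB* variant of the FKBP-rapamycin binding domain) fused to the herpes simplex VP16 transcriptional activation domain, followed by a P2A self-cleaving peptide and EGFP, so that the fusion and the fluorescent marker are made from one transcript as separate proteins. The annotation tool labels the fluorescent protein as an EBFP fragment, probably reflecting sequence similarity among GFP variants, since the catalogue names EGFP. An SV40 small t intron, a WPRE and a bovine growth hormone polyadenylation signal support transcript processing and expression.

FRB-VP16 typically serves as the activation-domain half of a rapamycin- or rapalog-induced dimerisation system, recruited to an FKBP-fused partner to drive transcription. The partner component is not part of this plasmid, and the record does not describe its exact role beyond expression in neurons.
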