Addgene plasmid #210510: pAAV-cFOS-FRB-VP16-P2A-EGFP
Purpose: expresses cFOS-FRB-VP16 and EGFP component in rat hippocampal neuron cells
Depositing lab: Dongmin Lee. Depositing organization: Korea University Medical Center. Publication: A single-component, light-assisted uncaging switch for endoproteolytic release. Cui M, Lee S, Ban SH, Ryu JR, Shen M, Yang SH, Kim JY, Choi SK, Han J, Kim Y, Han K, Lee D, Sun W, Kwon HB, Lee D. Nat Chem Biol. 2024 Mar;20(3):353-364. doi: 10.1038/s41589-023-01480-6. Epub 2023 Nov 16. PubMed 37973890.
Backbone
  Vector backbone: pUC
  Total vector size (bp): 7372
  Vector type: Mammalian Expression, AAV
Growth in bacteria
  Bacterial resistance: Ampicillin, 100 μg/mL
  Growth temperature: 37°C
  Growth strain: DH5alpha
  Copy number: High Copy
Gene/Insert
  Gene/Insert name: FRB-VP16-P2A-EGFP
  Insert size (bp): 1551
  Promoter: cFos
  Cloning method: Unknown
  Sequencing primers: 5′ ggatcggccgccacc; 3′ atggatggataattc
Terms and licenses: Academic/Nonprofit Terms; Industry Terms: Not Available to Industry
Depositor comments: Please visit https://doi.org/10.21203/rs.3.rs-1628455/v1 for preprint.
How to cite: pAAV-cFOS-FRB-VP16-P2A-EGFP was a gift from Dongmin Lee (Addgene plasmid # 210510 ; http://n2t.net/addgene:210510 ; RRID:Addgene_210510)
