>Addgene plasmid #210510 | pAAV-cFOS-FRB-VP16-P2A-EGFP | depositor partial sequence | sequence record 410240 | FRB-VP16-P2A-EGFP
ATGACATCCACTTTGCCTTTCTCTCCACAGGTGTCCACTCCCAGGTCCAACTGCAGCCCAAGCGGATCGG
CCGCCACCATGGCTTCTCGAATCCTCTGGCATGAGATGTGGCATGAAGGCCTGGAAGAGGCATCTCGTTT
GTACTTTGGGGAAAGGAACGTGAAAGGCATGTTTGAGGTGCTGGAGCCCTTGCATGCTATGATGGAACGG
GGCCCCCAGACTCTGAAGGAAACATCCTTTAATCAGGCCTATGGTCGAGATTTAATGGAGGCCCAAGAGT
GGTGCAGGAAGTACATGAAATCAGGGAATGTCAAGGACCTCCTCCAAGCCTGGGACCTCTATTATCATGT
GTTCCGACGAATCTCAAAGACTAGTGCGTACAGCCGCGCGCGTACGAAAAACAATTACGGGTCTACCATC
GAGGGCCTGCTCGATCTCCCGGACGACGACGCCCCCGAAGAGGCGGGGCTGGCGGCTCCGCGCCTGTCCT
TTCTCCCCGCGGGACACACGCGCAGACTATCGACGGCCCCCCCGACCGATGTCAGCCTGGGGGACGAGCT
CCACTTAGACGGCGAGGACGTGGCGATGGCGCATGCCGACGCGCTAGACGATTTCGATCTGGACATGTTG
GGGGACGGGGATTCCCCGGGTCCGGGATTTACCCCCCACGACTCCGCCCCCTACGGCGCTCTGGATATGG
CCGACTTCGAGTTTGAGCAGATGTTTACCGATGCCCTTGGAATTGACGAGTACGGTGGGGGAAGCGGAGC
TACTAACTTCAGCCTGCTGAAGCAGGCTGGAGACGTGGAGGAGAACCCTGGACCTGAATTCGGGGTGAGC
AAGGGCGAGGAGCTGTTCACCGGGGTGGTGCCCATCCTGGTCGAGCTGGACGGCGACGTAAACGGCCACA
AGTTCAGCGTGTCCGGCGAGGGCGAGGGCGATGCCACCTACGGCAAGCTGACCCTGAAGTTCATCTGCAC
CACCGGCAAGCTGCCCGTGCCCTGGCCCACCCTCGTGACCACCCTGACCTACGGCGTGCAGTGCTTCAGC
CGCTACCCCGACCACATGAAGCAGCACGACTTCTTCAAGTCCGCCATGCCCGAAGGCTACGTCCAGGAGC
GCACCATCTTCTTCAAGGACGACGGCAACTACAAGACCCGCGCCGAGGTGAAGTTCGAGGGCGACACCCT
GGTGAACCGCATCGAGCTGAAGGGCATCGACTTCAAGGAGGACGGCAACATCCTGGGGCACAAGCTGGAG
TACAACTACAACAGCCACAACGTCTATATCATGGCCGACAAGCAGAAGAACGGCATCAAGGTGAACTTCA
AGATCCGCCACAACATCGAGGACGGCAGCGTGCAGCTCGCCGACCACTACCAGCAGAACACCCCCATCGG
CGACGGCCCCGTGCTGCTGCCCGACAACCACTACCTGAGCACCCAGTCCGCCCTGAGCAAAGACCCCAAC
GAGAAGCGCGATCACATGGTCCTGCTGGAGTTCGTGACCGCCGCCGGGATCACTCTCGGCATGGACGAGC
TGTACAAGTGA
